Addgene plasmid #179633: CMVTO-SEAP-26Sfur-3TM-tevs-AAMP
Purpose: SEAP RELEASE construct with AAMP motif control
Depositing lab: Xiaojing Gao. Depositing organization: Stanford University. Publication: Protease-controlled secretion and display of intercellular signals. Vlahos AE, Kang J, Aldrete CA, Zhu R, Chong LS, Elowitz MB, Gao XJ. Nat Commun. 2022 Feb 17;13(1):912. doi: 10.1038/s41467-022-28623-y. PubMed 35177637.
Backbone
  Vector backbone: CMVTO-FlpIn
  Vector type: Mammalian Expression
Growth in bacteria
  Bacterial resistance: Ampicillin, 100 μg/mL
  Growth temperature: 37°C
  Growth strain: DH5alpha
  Copy number: High Copy
Gene/Insert
  Gene/Insert name: SEAP RELEASE
  Species: Synthetic
Terms and licenses: Academic/Nonprofit Terms; Industry Terms: Not Available to Industry
How to cite: CMVTO-SEAP-26Sfur-3TM-tevs-AAMP was a gift from Xiaojing Gao (Addgene plasmid # 179633 ; http://n2t.net/addgene:179633 ; RRID:Addgene_179633)
