[The description below was written by a language model from this plasmid's Addgene catalogue record and pLannotate feature annotations shown in this document.]
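Description:
CMVTO-SEAP-26Sfur-3TM-tevs-AAMP is a 7.2 kb mammalian expression plasmid built on a CMVTO-FlpIn backbone. It is propagated in E. coli at high copy from a ColE1/pUC-type origin under ampicillin selection (AmpR with its bla promoter). Expression of the insert is driven by the CMV enhancer and immediate-early promoter, followed directly by short tet operator matches. This fits the "TO" in the name, meaning a CMV promoter that can be repressed by Tet repressor and induced with tetracycline or doxycycline in cells that express TetR. A bGH polyadenylation signal terminates the transcript. Downstream lies an FRT site placed immediately before a hygromycin resistance coding sequence with an SV40 poly(A) signal. This is the standard Flp-In arrangement, in which FLP-mediated recombination into a genomic FRT landing pad is expected to supply the upstream promoter needed for hygromycin selection of single-copy stable integrants.

The payload is a synthetic "SEAP RELEASE" fusion. Secreted alkaline phosphatase (SEAP) is joined in frame to membrane-spanning sequence that the annotation matches to fragments of the human beta-2 adrenergic receptor and CD8A. The name suggests a linker and furin site ("26Sfur"), a three-pass transmembrane segment ("3TM"), a TEV protease cleavage site ("tevs") and a C-terminal AAMP motif, but these small elements are not individually annotated, so their exact layout is inferred from the name alone. The record describes the plasmid as a SEAP RELEASE construct with an AAMP motif control, from work on protease-controlled secretion and display of intercellular signals. It therefore appears to serve as a control variant of the C-terminal motif in a system where secretion of the SEAP reporter is governed by protease activity, although the record does not say what behaviour the AAMP motif is expected to give.
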