Features (pLannotate 1.2.2; 24 found; start..end, strand, type, name):
     90..469     +  enhancer       CMV enhancer: human cytomegalovirus immediate early enhancer
    470..673     +  promoter       CMV promoter: human cytomegalovirus (CMV) immediate early promoter
    675..694     +  promoter       PLtetO-1 promoter (fragment): modified phage lambda PL promoter with tet operator sites (Lutz and Bujard, 1997)
    696..715     +  promoter       PLtetO-1 promoter (fragment): modified phage lambda PL promoter with tet operator sites (Lutz and Bujard, 1997)
    723..756     +  promoter       TRE3GV promoter (fragment): 3rd-generation Tet-responsive promoter that can be activated by binding of Tet-On® 3G, optimized for retroviral and lentiviral vectors
    846..2348    +  CDS            SEAP: secreted alkaline phosphatase from human placenta The natural enzyme has a C-terminal transmembrane sequence that is replaced by a GPI anchor.
   2406..2720    +  CDS            ADRB2 (fragment): ADRB2_HUMAN - Also known as ADRB2R, B2AR. Experimental evidence at protein level: Swiss-Prot protein existence level 1. Beta-adrenergic receptors mediate the catecholamine-induced activation of adenylate cyclase through the action of G proteins. The beta-2-adrenergic receptor binds epinephrine with an approximately 30- fold greater affinity than it does norepinephrine. From Homo sapiens (Human).
   2721..2816    +  CDS            CD8A (fragment): CD8A_HUMAN - Also known as MAL. Experimental evidence at protein level: Swiss-Prot protein existence level 1. Integral membrane glycoprotein that plays an essential role in the immune response and serves multiple functions in responses against both external and internal offenses. In T-cells, functions primarily as a coreceptor for MHC class I molecule:peptide complex. The antigens presented by class I peptides are derived from cytosolic proteins while class II derived from extracellular proteins. Interacts simultaneously with the T-cell receptor (TCR) and the MHC class I proteins presented by
   2943..3167    +  polyA_signal   bGH poly(A) signal: bovine growth hormone polyadenylation signal
   3183..3206    +  polyA_signal   bGH poly(A) signal (fragment): bovine growth hormone polyadenylation signal
   3210..3231    +  promoter       SV40 promoter (fragment): SV40 enhancer and early promoter
   3252..3485    +  rep_origin     f1 ori (fragment) (sequence partly withheld): f1 bacteriophage origin of replication; arrow indicates direction of (+) strand synthesis
   3490..3537    +  protein_bind   FRT: FLP-mediated recombination occurs in the 8-bp core sequence TCTAGAAA (Turan and Bode, 2011). FLP recombinase from the Saccharomyces cerevisiae 2μ plasmid
   3545..4567    +  CDS            HygR: aminoglycoside phosphotransferase from E. coli; aph(4)-Ia; confers resistance to hygromycin
   4577..4702    +  CDS            ble (fragment): BLE_KLEPN - Experimental evidence at protein level: Swiss-Prot protein existence level 1. Binding protein with a strong affinity to the bleomycin family of antibiotics. Binds to CL990; an antimitotic-antibiotic compound. From Klebsiella pneumoniae.
   4697..4818    +  polyA_signal   SV40 poly(A) signal: SV40 polyadenylation signal
   4891..4907    -  protein_bind   lac operator: The lac repressor binds to the lac operator to inhibit transcription in E. coli. This inhibition can be relieved by adding lactose or isopropyl-β-D-thiogalactopyranoside (IPTG). lac repressor encoded by lacI
   4915..4945    -  promoter       lac promoter: promoter for the E. coli lac operon
   4960..4981    -  protein_bind   CAP binding site: CAP binding activates transcription in the presence of cAMP. E. coli catabolite activator protein
   4994..5086    -  CDS            lacI (fragment): lac repressor; lacI; The lac repressor binds to the lac operator to inhibit transcription in E. coli. This inhibition can be relieved by adding lactose or isopropyl-β-D-thiogalactopyranoside (IPTG).
   5269..5857    -  rep_origin     ori: high-copy-number ColE1/pMB1/pBR322/pUC origin of replication
   6028..6888    -  CDS            AmpR: β-lactamase; bla; confers resistance to ampicillin, carbenicillin, and related antibiotics
   6889..6993    -  promoter       AmpR promoter: bla
   7052..7104    -  misc_feature   bom (fragment): basis of mobility region from pBR322
>Addgene plasmid #179633 | CMVTO-SEAP-26Sfur-3TM-tevs-AAMP | addgene full sequence | sequence record 356789 | Addgene NGS Result
ACAAGGCAAGGCTTGACCGACAATTGCATGAAGAATCTGCTTAGGGTTAGGCGTTTTGCGCTGCTTCGTA
CGGGCCAGATATACGCGTTGACATTGATTATTGACTAGTTATTAATAGTAATCAATTACGGGGTCATTAG
TTCATAGCCCATATATGGAGTTCCGCGTTACATAACTTACGGTAAATGGCCCGCCTGGCTGACCGCCCAA
CGACCCCCGCCCATTGACGTCAATAATGACGTATGTTCCCATAGTAACGCCAATAGGGACTTTCCATTGA
CGTCAATGGGTGGAGTATTTACGGTAAACTGCCCACTTGGCAGTACATCAAGTGTATCATATGCCAAGTA
CGCCCCCTATTGACGTCAATGACGGTAAATGGCCCGCCTGGCATTATGCCCAGTACATGACCTTATGGGA
CTTTCCTACTTGGCAGTACATCTACGTATTAGTCATCGCTATTACCATGGTGATGCGGTTTTGGCAGTAC
ATCAATGGGCGTGGATAGCGGTTTGACTCACGGGGATTTCCAAGTCTCCACCCCATTGACGTCAATGGGA
GTTTGTTTTGGCACCAAAATCAACGGGACTTTCCAAAATGTCGTAACAACTCCGCCCCATTGACGCAAAT
GGGCGGTAGGCGTGTACGGTGGGAGGTCTATATAAGCAGAGCTCTCCCTATCAGTGATAGAGATCTCCCT
ATCAGTGATAGAGATCGTCGACGAGCTCGTTTAGTGAACCGTCAGATCGCCTGGAGACGCCATCCACGCT
GTTTTGACCTCCATAGAAGACACCGGGACCGATCCAGCCTCCGGACTCTAGCGTTTAAACTTAAGCTTCG
CCACCATGCTGCTCCTGTTGCTGCTGCTGGGCCTGAGGCTACAGCTCTCCCTGGGCATCATCCCAGTTGA
GGAGGAGAACCCGGACTTCTGGAACCGCGAGGCAGCCGAGGCCCTGGGTGCCGCCAAGAAGCTGCAGCCT
GCACAGACAGCCGCCAAGAACCTCATCATCTTCCTGGGCGATGGGATGGGGGTGTCTACGGTGACAGCTG
CCAGGATTCTAAAAGGGCAGAAGAAGGACAAACTGGGGCCTGAGATACCCCTGGCCATGGACCGCTTCCC
ATATGTGGCTCTGTCCAAGACATACAATGTAGACAAACATGTGCCAGACAGTGGAGCCACAGCCACGGCC
TACCTGTGCGGGGTCAAGGGCAACTTCCAGACCATTGGCTTGAGTGCAGCCGCCCGCTTTAACCAGTGCA
ACACGACACGCGGCAACGAGGTCATCTCCGTGATGAATCGGGCCAAGAAAGCAGGGAAGTCAGTGGGAGT
GGTAACCACCACACGAGTGCAGCACGCCTCGCCAGCCGGCACCTACGCCCACACGGTGAACCGCAACTGG
TACTCGGACGCCGACGTGCCTGCCTCGGCCCGCCAGGAGGGGTGCCAGGACATCGCTACGCAGCTCATCT
CCAACATGGACATTGACGTGATCCTAGGTGGAGGCCGAAAATACATGTTTCCCATGGGAACCCCAGACCC
TGAGTACCCAGATGACTACAGCCAAGGTGGGACCAGGCTGGACGGGAAGAATCTGGTGCAGGAATGGCTG
GCGAAGCGCCAGGGTGCCCGGTATGTGTGGAACCGCACTGAGCTCATGCAGGCTTCCCTGGACCCGTCTG
TGACCCATCTCATGGGTCTCTTTGAGCCTGGAGACATGAAATACGAGATCCACCGAGACTCCACACTGGA
CCCCTCCCTGATGGAGATGACAGAGGCTGCCCTGCGCCTGCTGAGCAGGAACCCCCGCGGCTTCTTCCTC
TTCGTGGAGGGTGGTCGCATCGACCATGGTCATCATGAAAGCAGGGCTTACCGGGCACTGACTGAGACGA
TCATGTTCGACGACGCCATTGAGAGGGCGGGCCAGCTCACCAGCGAGGAGGACACGCTGAGCCTCGTCAC
TGCCGACCACTCCCACGTCTTCTCCTTCGGAGGCTACCCCCTGCGAGGGAGCTCCATCTTCGGGCTGGCC
CCTGGCAAGGCCCGGGACAGGAAGGCCTACACGGTCCTCCTATACGGAAACGGTCCAGGCTATGTGCTCA
AGGACGGCGCTCGGCCGGATGTTACCGAGAGCGAGAGCGGGAGCCCCGAGTATCGGCAGCAGTCAGCAGT
GCCCCTGGACGAAGAGACCCACGCAGGCGAGGACGTGGCGGTGTTCGCGCGCGGCCCGCAGGCGCACCTG
GTTCACGGCGTGCAGGAGCAGACCTTCATAGCGCACGTCATGGCCTTCGCCGCCTGCCTGGAGCCCTACA
CCGCCTGCGACCTGGCACCCCCCGCCGGCACCACCGACGCCGCGCACCCGGGTGGATCCTCTGGCAGAAG
CAAAAGAAGCGTCATTGACGGCTTTACCCTGACCAGCGACGAGGTGTGGGTGGTGGGCATGGGCATCGTC
ATGTCTCTCATCGTCCTGGCCATCGTGTTTGGCAATGTGCTGGTCATCACAGCCATTGCCAAGTTCGAGC
GTCTGCAGACGGTCACCGGGGGCGGCTCTCTCGAGGGGGGGGGCTCGGGGCTCGAAAACTTGTACTTCCA
GAGTGGCAGTGGAGGTACCAATTACTTCATCACTTCACTGGCCTGTGCTGATCTGGTCATGGGCCTGGCA
GTGGTGCCCTTTGGGGCCGCCCATATTCTTATGAAAATGTGGACTTTTGGCAACTTCTGGGATATCTACA
TCTGGGCTCCCTTGGCCGGGACTTGTGGGGTCCTTCTCCTGTCACTGGTTATCACCCTTTACTGCAACAA
GTACAAAAGCAGACGCAGTTTTATTGATGAAGCCGCCATGCCTTAGGGCCCGAACAAAAACTCATCTCAG
AAGAGGATCTGAATAGCGCCGTCGACCATCATCATAATCATCATTGAGTTTAAACCCGCTGATCAGCCTC
GACTGTGCCTTCTAGTTGCCAGCCATCTGTTGTTTGCCCCTCCCCCGTGCCTTCCTTGACCCTGGAAGGT
GCCACTCCCACTGTCCTTTCCTAATAAAATGAGGAAATTGCATCGCATTGTCTGAGTAGGTGTCATTCTA
TTCTGGGGGGTGGGGTGGGGCAGGACAGCAAGGGGGAGGATTGGGAAGACAATAGCAGGCATGCTGGGGA
TGCGGTGGGCTCTATGGAGATCTATCGATGTTCTGGGGATGCGGTGGGCTCTATGGCTTCTGAGGCGGAA
AGAACCAGCTGGGGCTCTAGGGGGTATCCCC
[124 nt withheld, positions 3252-3375]
C
[91 nt withheld, positions 3377-3467]
AGGGTGATGGTTCACGTACCTAGAAGTTCCTATTCCGAAGTTCCTATTCTCTAGAAAGTATAGGAACTTC
CTTGGCCAAAAAGCCTGAACTCACCGCGACGTCTGTCGAGAAGTTTCTGATCGAAAAGTTCGACAGCGTC
TCCGACCTGATGCAGCTCTCGGAGGGCGAAGAATCTCGTGCTTTCAGCTTCGATGTAGGAGGGCGTGGAT
ATGTCCTGCGGGTAAATAGCTGCGCCGATGGTTTCTACAAAGATCGTTATGTTTATCGGCACTTTGCATC
GGCCGCGCTCCCGATTCCGGAAGTGCTTGACATTGGGGAATTCAGCGAGAGCCTGACCTATTGCATCTCC
CGCCGTGCACAGGGTGTCACGTTGCAAGACCTGCCTGAAACCGAACTGCCCGCTGTTCTGCAGCCGGTCG
CGGAGGCCATGGATGCGATCGCTGCGGCCGATCTTAGCCAGACGAGCGGGTTCGGCCCATTCGGACCGCA
AGGAATCGGTCAATACACTACATGGCGTGATTTCATATGCGCGATTGCTGATCCCCATGTGTATCACTGG
CAAACTGTGATGGACGACACCGTCAGTGCGTCCGTCGCGCAGGCTCTCGATGAGCTGATGCTTTGGGCCG
AGGACTGCCCCGAAGTCCGGCACCTCGTGCACGCGGATTTCGGCTCCAACAATGTCCTGACGGACAATGG
CCGCATAACAGCGGTCATTGACTGGAGCGAGGCGATGTTCGGGGATTCCCAATACGAGGTCGCCAACATC
TTCTTCTGGAGGCCGTGGTTGGCTTGTATGGAGCAGCAGACGCGCTACTTCGAGCGGAGGCATCCGGAGC
TTGCAGGATCGCCGCGGCTCCGGGCGTATATGCTCCGCATTGGTCTTGACCAACTCTATCAGAGCTTGGT
TGACGGCAATTTCGATGATGCAGCTTGGGCGCAGGGTCGATGCGACGCAATCGTCCGATCCGGAGCCGGG
ACTGTCGGGCGTACACAAATCGCCCGCAGAAGCGCGGCCGTCTGGACCGATGGCTGTGTAGAAGTACTCG
CCGATAGTGGAAACCGACGCCCCAGCACTCGTCCGAGGGCAAAGGAATAGCACGTACTACGAGATTTCGA
TTCCACCGCCGCCTTCTATGAAAGGTTGGGCTTCGGAATCGTTTTCCGGGACGCCGGCTGGATGATCCTC
CAGCGCGGGGATCTCATGCTGGAGTTCTTCGCCCACCCCAACTTGTTTATTGCAGCTTATAATGGTTACA
AATAAAGCAATAGCATCACAAATTTCACAAATAAAGCATTTTTTTCACTGCATTCTAGTTGTGGTTTGTC
CAAACTCATCAATGTATCTTATCATGTCTGTATACCGTCGACCTCTAGCTAGAGCTTGGCGTAATCATGG
TCATAGCTGTTTCCTGTGTGAAATTGTTATCCGCTCACAATTCCACACAACATACGAGCCGGAAGCATAA
AGTGTAAAGCCTGGGGTGCCTAATGAGTGAGCTAACTCACATTAATTGCGTTGCGCTCACTGCCCGCTTT
CCAGTCGGGAAACCTGTCGTGCCAGCTGCATTAATGAATCGGCCAACGCGCGGGGAGAGGCGGTTTGCGT
ATTGGGCGCTCTTCCGCTTCCTCGCTCACTGACTCGCTGCGCTCGGTCGTTCGGCTGCGGCGAGCGGTAT
CAGCTCACTCAAAGGCGGTAATACGGTTATCCACAGAATCAGGGGATAACGCAGGAAAGAACATGTGAGC
AAAAGGCCAGCAAAAGGCCAGGAACCGTAAAAAGGCCGCGTTGCTGGCGTTTTTCCATAGGCTCCGCCCC
CCTGACGAGCATCACAAAAATCGACGCTCAAGTCAGAGGTGGCGAAACCCGACAGGACTATAAAGATACC
AGGCGTTTCCCCCTGGAAGCTCCCTCGTGCGCTCTCCTGTTCCGACCCTGCCGCTTACCGGATACCTGTC
CGCCTTTCTCCCTTCGGGAAGCGTGGCGCTTTCTCATAGCTCACGCTGTAGGTATCTCAGTTCGGTGTAG
GTCGTTCGCTCCAAGCTGGGCTGTGTGCACGAACCCCCCGTTCAGCCCGACCGCTGCGCCTTATCCGGTA
ACTATCGTCTTGAGTCCAACCCGGTAAGACACGACTTATCGCCACTGGCAGCAGCCACTGGTAACAGGAT
TAGCAGAGCGAGGTATGTAGGCGGTGCTACAGAGTTCTTGAAGTGGTGGCCTAACTACGGCTACACTAGA
AGAACAGTATTTGGTATCTGCGCTCTGCTGAAGCCAGTTACCTTCGGAAAAAGAGTTGGTAGCTCTTGAT
CCGGCAAACAAACCACCGCTGGTAGCGGTGGTTTTTTTGTTTGCAAGCAGCAGATTACGCGCAGAAAAAA
AGGATCTCAAGAAGATCCTTTGATCTTTTCTACGGGGTCTGACGCTCAGTGGAACGAAAACTCACGTTAA
GGGATTTTGGTCATGAGATTATCAAAAAGGATCTTCACCTAGATCCTTTTAAATTAAAAATGAAGTTTTA
AATCAATCTAAAGTATATATGAGTAAACTTGGTCTGACAGTTACCAATGCTTAATCAGTGAGGCACCTAT
CTCAGCGATCTGTCTATTTCGTTCATCCATAGTTGCCTGACTCCCCGTCGTGTAGATAACTACGATACGG
GAGGGCTTACCATCTGGCCCCAGTGCTGCAATGATACCGCGAGACCCACGCTCACCGGCTCCAGATTTAT
CAGCAATAAACCAGCCAGCCGGAAGGGCCGAGCGCAGAAGTGGTCCTGCAACTTTATCCGCCTCCATCCA
GTCTATTAATTGTTGCCGGGAAGCTAGAGTAAGTAGTTCGCCAGTTAATAGTTTGCGCAACGTTGTTGCC
ATTGCTACAGGCATCGTGGTGTCACGCTCGTCGTTTGGTATGGCTTCATTCAGCTCCGGTTCCCAACGAT
CAAGGCGAGTTACATGATCCCCCATGTTGTGCAAAAAAGCGGTTAGCTCCTTCGGTCCTCCGATCGTTGT
CAGAAGTAAGTTGGCCGCAGTGTTATCACTCATGGTTATGGCAGCACTGCATAATTCTCTTACTGTCATG
CCATCCGTAAGATGCTTTTCTGTGACTGGTGAGTACTCAACCAAGTCATTCTGAGAATAGTGTATGCGGC
GACCGAGTTGCTCTTGCCCGGCGTCAATACGGGATAATACCGCGCCACATAGCAGAACTTTAAAAGTGCT
CATCATTGGAAAACGTTCTTCGGGGCGAAAACTCTCAAGGATCTTACCGCTGTTGAGATCCAGTTCGATG
TAACCCACTCGTGCACCCAACTGATCTTCAGCATCTTTTACTTTCACCAGCGTTTCTGGGTGAGCAAAAA
CAGGAAGGCAAAATGCCGCAAAAAAGGGAATAAGGGCGACACGGAAATGTTGAATACTCATACTCTTCCT
TTTTCAATATTATTGAAGCATTTATCAGGGTTATTGTCTCATGAGCGGATACATATTTGAATGTATTTAG
AAAAATAAACAAATAGGGGTTCCGCGCACATTTCCCCGAAAAGTGCCACCTGACGTCGACGGATCGGGAG
ATCTCCCGATCCCCTATGGTGCACTCTCAGTACAATCTGCTCTGATGCCGCATAGTTAAGCCAGTATCTG
CTCCCTGCTTGTGTGTTGGAGGTCGCTGAGTAGTGCGCGAGCAAAATTTAAGCTACA
